>Addgene plasmid #96849 | pWT016g | addgene full sequence | sequence record 189253 | Addgene NGS Result
GACGTCGCTAGCTGTACAAAAAAGCAGGCTTTAAAGGAACCAATTCAGTCGACTGGATCCGGTACCAAGG
TCGGGCAGGAAGAGGGCCTATTTCCCATGATTCCTTCATATTTGCATATACGATACAAGGCTGTTAGAGA
GATAATTAGAATTAATTTGACTGTAAACACAAAGATATTAGTACAAAATACGTGACGTAGAAAGTAATAA
TTTCTTGGGTAGTTTGCAGTTTTAAAATTATGTTTTAAAATGGACTATCATATGCTTACCGTAACTTGAA
AGTATTTCGATTTCTTGGCTTTATATATCTTGTGGAAAGGACGAAACACCGCTGGATTCCACGGGCACGG
GCAGCTTGCCGGGTTTTAGAGCTAGAAATAGCAAGTTAAAATAAGGCTAGTCCGTTATCAACTTGAAAAA
GTGGCACCGAGTCGGTGCTTTTTTTAAGCTTGGGCCGCTCGAGGTACCTCTCTACATATGACATGTGAGC
AAAAGGCCAGCAAAAGGCCAGGAACCGTAAAAAGGCCGCGTTGCTGGCGTTTTTCCATAGGCTCCGCCCC
CCTGACGAGCATCACAAAAATCGACGCTCAAGTCAGAGGTGGCGAAACCCGACAGGACTATAAAGATACC
AGGCGTTTCCCCCTGGAAGCTCCCTCGTGCGCTCTCCTGTTCCGACCCTGCCGCTTACCGGATACCTGTC
CGCCTTTCTCCCTTCGGGAAGCGTGGCGCTTTCTCATAGCTCACGCTGTAGGTATCTCAGTTCGGTGTAG
GTCGTTCGCTCCAAGCTGGGCTGTGTGCACGAACCCCCCGTTCAGCCCGACCGCTGCGCCTTATCCGGTA
ACTATCGTCTTGAGTCCAACCCGGTAAGACACGACTTATCGCCACTGGCAGCAGCCACTGGTAACAGGAT
TAGCAGAGCGAGGTATGTAGGCGGTGCTACAGAGTTCTTGAAGTGGTGGCCTAACTACGGCTACACTAGA
AGAACAGTATTTGGTATCTGCGCTCTGCTGAAGCCAGTTACCTTCGGAAAAAGAGTTGGTAGCTCTTGAT
CCGGCAAACAAACCACCGCTGGTAGCGGTGGTTTTTTTGTTTGCAAGCAGCAGATTACGCGCAGAAAAAA
AGGATCTCAAGAAGATCCTTTGATCTTTTCTACGGGGTCTGACGCTCAGTGGAACGAAAACTCACGTTAA
GGGATTTTGGTCATGAGATTATCAAAAAGGATCTTCACCTAGATCCTTTTAAATTAAAAATGAAGTTTTA
AATCAATCTAAAGTATATATGAGTAAACTTGGTCTGACAGTTACCAATGCTTAATCAGTGAGGCACCTAT
CTCAGCGATCTGTCTATTTCGTTCATCCATAGTTGCCTGACTCCCCGTCGTGTAGATAACTACGATACGG
GAGGGCTTACCATCTGGCCCCAGTGCTGCAATGATACCGCGAGACCCACGCTCACCGGCTCCAGATTTAT
CAGCAATAAACCAGCCAGCCGGAAGGGCCGAGCGCAGAAGTGGTCCTGCAACTTTATCCGCCTCCATCCA
GTCTATTAATTGTTGCCGGGAAGCTAGAGTAAGTAGTTCGCCAGTTAATAGTTTGCGCAACGTTGTTGCC
ATTGCTACAGGCATCGTGGTGTCACGCTCGTCGTTTGGTATGGCTTCATTCAGCTCCGGTTCCCAACGAT
CAAGGCGAGTTACATGATCCCCCATGTTGTGCAAAAAAGCGGTTAGCTCCTTCGGTCCTCCGATCGTTGT
CAGAAGTAAGTTGGCCGCAGTGTTATCACTCATGGTTATGGCAGCACTGCATAATTCTCTTACTGTCATG
CCATCCGTAAGATGCTTTTCTGTGACTGGTGAGTACTCAACCAAGTCATTCTGAGAATAGTGTATGCGGC
GACCGAGTTGCTCTTGCCCGGCGTCAATACGGGATAATACCGCGCCACATAGCAGAACTTTAAAAGTGCT
CATCATTGGAAAACGTTCTTCGGGGCGAAAACTCTCAAGGATCTTACCGCTGTTGAGATCCAGTTCGATG
TAACCCACTCGTGCACCCAACTGATCTTCAGCATCTTTTACTTTCACCAGCGTTTCTGGGTGAGCAAAAA
CAGGAAGGCAAAATGCCGCAAAAAAGGGAATAAGGGCGACACGGAAATGTTGAATACTCATACTCTTCCT
TTTTCAATATTATTGAAGCATTTATCAGGGTTATTGTCTCATGAGCGGATACATATTTGAATGTATTTAG
AAAAATAAACAAATAGGGGTTCCGCGCACATTTCCCCGAAAAGTGCCACCT
Features (pLannotate 1.2.2; 7 found; start..end, strand, type, name):
     13..30      +  protein_bind   attB1 (fragment): mutant version of attB; recombination site for the Gateway® BP reaction BP Clonase™
     82..322     +  promoter       U6 promoter: RNA polymerase III promoter for human U6 snRNA
    343..362     -  CDS            VN155(I152L) (fragment): improved N-terminal fragment of mVenus for use in bimolecular fluorescence complementation (BiFC) (Kodama and Hu, 2010)
    363..438     +  misc_RNA       gRNA scaffold: guide RNA scaffold for the Streptococcus pyogenes CRISPR/Cas9 system
    542..1130    -  rep_origin     ori: high-copy-number ColE1/pMB1/pBR322/pUC origin of replication
   1301..2161    -  CDS            AmpR: β-lactamase; bla; confers resistance to ampicillin, carbenicillin, and related antibiotics
   2162..2266    -  promoter       AmpR promoter: bla
