[The description below was written by a language model from this plasmid's Addgene catalogue record and pLannotate feature annotations shown in this document.]
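Description:
pWT016g is a compact (about 2.3 kb) mammalian expression plasmid built on the pFYF1320 backbone that transcribes a single guide RNA for the Streptococcus pyogenes CRISPR/Cas9 system. It is maintained in E. coli through a high-copy ColE1/pUC-type origin of replication and selected with ampicillin via a β-lactamase (AmpR) gene driven by its own bla promoter. No mammalian selection marker or Cas9 coding sequence is annotated, so the nuclease or a dCas9 effector has to be supplied separately.

The payload is a human U6 RNA polymerase III promoter followed by a short 5′ extension, a GFP-directed spacer and the standard S. pyogenes gRNA scaffold. The insert is recorded as "processed HHR-sgRNA-GFP", meaning the guide is expressed in the form expected after a hammerhead ribozyme (HHR) embedded in the guide has cleaved itself, leaving only a small remnant upstream of the spacer. The 20-nt feature annotated as a fragment of an mVenus BiFC half on the reverse strand sits exactly where the spacer lies and is best read as the GFP-targeting sequence matching a related fluorescent protein gene, not as a coding element. A short attB1 fragment upstream of the U6 promoter appears to be a vestigial Gateway site with no evident role here.

The plasmid comes from work on aptazyme-embedded guide RNAs, in which ligand-responsive ribozymes control guide activity for genome editing and transcriptional activation. In that context it most plausibly serves as a reference for the activity of the post-cleavage guide against a GFP reporter in human cells, although the record does not spell out its exact experimental role.
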