Addgene plasmid #96849: pWT016g
Purpose: processed HHR-sgRNA-GFP
Depositing lab: David Liu. Depositing organization: Harvard University. Publication: Aptazyme-embedded guide RNAs enable ligand-responsive genome editing and transcriptional activation. Tang W, Hu JH, Liu DR. Nat Commun. 2017 Jun 28;8:15939. doi: 10.1038/ncomms15939. PubMed 28656978.
Backbone
  Vector backbone: pFYF1320
  Vector type: Mammalian Expression
Growth in bacteria
  Bacterial resistance: Ampicillin, 100 μg/mL
  Growth temperature: 37°C
  Growth strain: DH5alpha
  Copy number: High Copy
Gene/Insert
  Gene/Insert name: processed HHR-sgRNA-GFP
  gRNA/shRNA sequence: GCTGGATTCCACGGGCACGGGCAGCTTGCCGGGTTTTAGAGCTAGAAATAGCAAGTTAAAATAAGGCTAGTCCGTTATCAACTTGAAAAAGTGGCACCGAGTCGGTGCTTTTTTT
  Species: H. sapiens (human)
  Cloning method: Unknown
Terms and licenses: Academic/Nonprofit Terms; Industry Terms: Not Available to Industry
How to cite: pWT016g was a gift from David Liu (Addgene plasmid # 96849 ; http://n2t.net/addgene:96849 ; RRID:Addgene_96849)
